Addgene plasmid #65286: Str-KDEL_SBP-EGFP-Ecadherin
Purpose: synchronize trafficking of Ecadherin from the ER (RUSH system)
Depositing lab: Franck Perez. Depositing organization: Institut Curie. Publication: Synchronization of secretory protein traffic in populations of cells. Boncompain G, Divoux S, Gareil N, de Forges H, Lescure A, Latreche L, Mercanti V, Jollivet F, Raposo G, Perez F. Nat Methods. 2012 Mar 11;9(5):493-8. doi: 10.1038/nmeth.1928. PubMed 22406856.
Backbone
  Vector backbone: pIRESneo3
  Backbone manufacturer: Clontech
  Vector type: Mammalian Expression
Growth in bacteria
  Bacterial resistance: Ampicillin, 100 μg/mL
  Growth temperature: 37°C
  Growth strain: DH5alpha
  Copy number: High Copy
Gene/Insert
  Gene/Insert name: Ecadherin
  Species: M. musculus (mouse)
  Promoter: CMV
  Tag / fusion protein: IL-2 Signal Sequence and Streptavidin Binding Protein (SBP) (N terminal on insert); EGFP (N terminal on insert)
  Cloning method: Unknown
  Sequencing primers: 5′ EGFP-C; 3′ SV40pA-R
Terms and licenses: Academic/Nonprofit Terms; Industry Terms: Not Available to Industry
Depositor comments: luminal tagging
How to cite: Str-KDEL_SBP-EGFP-Ecadherin was a gift from Franck Perez (Addgene plasmid # 65286 ; http://n2t.net/addgene:65286 ; RRID:Addgene_65286)
