[The description below was written by a language model from this plasmid's Addgene catalogue record and the feature table of its GenBank file.]
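Description:
Str-KDEL_SBP-EGFP-Ecadherin is an 8.1 kb bicistronic mammalian expression plasmid built on the pIRESneo3 backbone and designed for the RUSH (retention using selective hooks) system, which synchronizes the trafficking of a secretory cargo out of the endoplasmic reticulum. It is propagated in E. coli as a high-copy plasmid through a ColE1/pUC-type origin and selected with ampicillin via the bla gene. No neomycin resistance cassette is annotated. The reporter fusion sits downstream of the IRES, the position normally held by the selection marker in this backbone, so the record shows no mammalian selection marker.

A single transcript is driven by the CMV immediate-early enhancer and promoter and ends at an SV40 polyadenylation signal. The region upstream of the chimeric intron and the EMCV IRES is not annotated in the feature table. From the construct name, it should encode the "hook", streptavidin fused to a KDEL ER-retention signal. After the IRES comes the reporter: a human IL-2 signal sequence, the streptavidin-binding peptide (SBP) and EGFP, fused N-terminally to mouse E-cadherin. The cadherin coding region is also unannotated but presumably fills the gap between EGFP and the polyA signal. The depositor notes luminal tagging, meaning SBP and EGFP face the ER lumen, where the SBP can bind the ER-resident streptavidin hook and hold the cargo there. In the RUSH approach, adding biotin competes with SBP for streptavidin. This releases the fluorescent E-cadherin as a synchronous wave that can be followed through the secretory pathway by imaging across a population of cells.
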