LOCUS       Exported 8147 bp ds-DNA circular SYN 12-MAY-2021
DEFINITION  synchronize trafficking of Ecadherin from the ER (RUSH system).
ACCESSION   .
VERSION     .
KEYWORDS    Str-KDEL_SBP-EGFP-Ecadherin
SOURCE      synthetic DNA construct
  ORGANISM  synthetic DNA construct
REFERENCE   1 (bases 1 to 8147)
  AUTHORS   Boncompain G, Divoux S, Gareil N, de Forges H, Lescure A, Latreche
            L, Mercanti V, Jollivet F, Raposo G, Perez F
  TITLE     Synchronization of secretory protein traffic in populations of
            cells.
  JOURNAL   Nat Methods. 2012 Mar 11;9(5):493-8. doi: 10.1038/nmeth.1928.
  PUBMED    22406856
REFERENCE   2 (bases 1 to 8147)
  AUTHORS   .
  TITLE     Direct Submission
  JOURNAL   Exported May 12, 2021 from SnapGene Server 1.1.58
            http://www.snapgene.com
FEATURES             Location/Qualifiers
     source          1..8147
                     /organism="synthetic DNA construct"
                     /mol_type="other DNA"
     primer_bind     complement(44..63)
                     /label=pRS-marker
                     /note="pRS vectors, use to sequence yeast selectable
                     marker"
     enhancer        235..614
                     /label=CMV enhancer
                     /note="human cytomegalovirus immediate early enhancer"
     promoter        615..818
                     /label=CMV promoter
                     /note="human cytomegalovirus (CMV) immediate early
                     promoter"
     primer_bind     769..789
                     /label=CMV-F
                     /note="Human CMV immediate early promoter, forward primer"
     primer_bind     863..882
                     /label=T7
                     /note="T7 promoter, forward primer"
     promoter        863..881
                     /label=T7 promoter
                     /note="promoter for bacteriophage T7 RNA polymerase"
     intron          1646..1875
                     /label=chimeric intron
                     /note="chimera between introns from adenovirus and
                     immunoglobulin heavy chain genes"
     primer_bind     1858..1877
                     /label=pMT2-F
                     /note="Synthetic intron, forward primer"
     misc_feature    1933..2506
                     /label=IRES
                     /note="internal ribosome entry site (IRES) of the
                     encephalomyocarditis virus (EMCV)"
     primer_bind     complement(2100..2117)
                     /label=IRES reverse
                     /note="IRES internal ribosome entry site, reverse primer.
                     Also called pCDH-rev"
     primer_bind     2327..2346
                     /label=IRES-F
                     /note="IRES internal ribosome entry site, forward primer"
     sig_peptide     2533..2592
                     /product="human interleukin-2 signal sequence"
                     /label=IL-2 signal sequence
     CDS             2593..2703
                     /codon_start=1
                     /product="streptavidin-binding peptide"
                     /label=SBP
                     /note="selected from a peptide library; binds streptavidin
                     with nanomolar affinity (Keefe et al., 2001)"
                     /translation="DEKTTGWRGGHVVEGLAGELEQLRARLEHHPQGQREP"
     CDS             2713..3429
                     /codon_start=1
                     /product="enhanced GFP"
                     /label=EGFP
                     /translation="MVSKGEELFTGVVPILVELDGDVNGHKFSVSGEGEGDATYGKLTL
                     KFICTTGKLPVPWPTLVTTLTYGVQCFSRYPDHMKQHDFFKSAMPEGYVQERTIFFKDD
                     GNYKTRAEVKFEGDTLVNRIELKGIDFKEDGNILGHKLEYNYNSHNVYIMADKQKNGIK
                     VNFKIRHNIEDGSVQLADHYQQNTPIGDGPVLLPDNHYLSTQSALSKDPNEKRDHMVLL
                     EFVTAAGITLGMDELYK"
     CDS             2713..3429
                     /codon_start=1
                     /product="the original enhanced GFP (Yang et al., 1996)"
                     /label=EGFP
                     /note="mammalian codon-optimized"
                     /translation="MVSKGEELFTGVVPILVELDGDVNGHKFSVSGEGEGDATYGKLTL
                     KFICTTGKLPVPWPTLVTTLTYGVQCFSRYPDHMKQHDFFKSAMPEGYVQERTIFFKDD
                     GNYKTRAEVKFEGDTLVNRIELKGIDFKEDGNILGHKLEYNYNSHNVYIMADKQKNGIK
                     VNFKIRHNIEDGSVQLADHYQQNTPIGDGPVLLPDNHYLSTQSALSKDPNEKRDHMVLL
                     EFVTAAGITLGMDELYK"
     primer_bind     complement(2758..2779)
                     /label=EGFP-N
                     /note="EGFP, reverse primer"
     primer_bind     complement(3019..3038)
                     /label=EXFP-R
                     /note="For distinguishing EGFP variants, reverse primer"
     primer_bind     3366..3387
                     /label=EGFP-C
                     /note="EGFP, forward primer"
     polyA_signal    5767..5888
                     /label=SV40 poly(A) signal
                     /note="SV40 polyadenylation signal"
     primer_bind     complement(5804..5823)
                     /label=SV40pA-R
                     /note="SV40 polyA, reverse primer"
     primer_bind     complement(5990..6006)
                     /label=M13 rev
                     /note="common sequencing primer, one of multiple similar
                     variants"
     primer_bind     complement(5990..6006)
                     /label=M13 Reverse
                     /note="In lacZ gene. Also called M13-rev"
     primer_bind     complement(6003..6025)
                     /label=M13/pUC Reverse
                     /note="In lacZ gene"
     protein_bind    6014..6030
                     /label=lac operator
                     /bound_moiety="lac repressor encoded by lacI"
                     /note="The lac repressor binds to the lac operator to
                     inhibit transcription in E. coli. This inhibition can be
                     relieved by adding lactose or
                     isopropyl-beta-D-thiogalactopyranoside (IPTG)."
     promoter        complement(6038..6068)
                     /label=lac promoter
                     /note="promoter for the E. coli lac operon"
     protein_bind    6083..6104
                     /label=CAP binding site
                     /bound_moiety="E. coli catabolite activator protein"
                     /note="CAP binding activates transcription in the presence
                     of cAMP."
     primer_bind     complement(6221..6238)
                     /label=L4440
                     /note="L4440 vector, forward primer"
     rep_origin      complement(6392..6980)
                     /direction=LEFT
                     /label=ori
                     /note="high-copy-number ColE1/pMB1/pBR322/pUC origin of
                     replication"
     primer_bind     complement(6472..6491)
                     /label=pBR322ori-F
                     /note="pBR322 origin, forward primer"
     CDS             complement(7151..8011)
                     /codon_start=1
                     /gene="bla"
                     /product="beta-lactamase"
                     /label=AmpR
                     /note="confers resistance to ampicillin, carbenicillin, and
                     related antibiotics"
                     /translation="MSIQHFRVALIPFFAAFCLPVFAHPETLVKVKDAEDQLGARVGYI
                     ELDLNSGKILESFRPEERFPMMSTFKVLLCGAVLSRIDAGQEQLGRRIHYSQNDLVEYS
                     PVTEKHLTDGMTVRELCSAAITMSDNTAANLLLTTIGGPKELTAFLHNMGDHVTRLDRW
                     EPELNEAIPNDERDTTMPVAMATTLRKLLTGELLTLASRQQLIDWMEADKVAGPLLRSA
                     LPAGWFIADKSGAGERGSRGIIAALGPDGKPSRIVVIYTTGSQATMDERNRQIAEIGAS
                     LIKHW"
     primer_bind     7774..7793
                     /label=Amp-R
                     /note="Ampicillin resistance gene, reverse primer"
     promoter        complement(8012..8116)
                     /gene="bla"
                     /label=AmpR promoter
ORIGIN
        1 gacggatcgg gagatctccc gatcccctat ggtcgactct cagtacaatc tgctctgatg
       61 ccgcatagtt aagccagtat ctgctccctg cttgtgtgtt ggaggtcgct gagtagtgcg
      121 cgagcaaaat ttaagctaca acaaggcaag gcttgaccga caattgcatg aagaatctgc
      181 ttagggttag gcgttttgcg ctgcttcgcg atgtacgggc cagatatacg cgttgacatt
      241 gattattgac tagttattaa tagtaatcaa ttacggggtc attagttcat agcccatata
      301 tggagttccg cgttacataa cttacggtaa atggcccgcc tggctgaccg cccaacgacc
      361 cccgcccatt gacgtcaata atgacgtatg ttcccatagt aacgccaata gggactttcc
      421 attgacgtca atgggtggac tatttacggt aaactgccca cttggcagta catcaagtgt
      481 atcatatgcc aagtacgccc cctattgacg tcaatgacgg taaatggccc gcctggcatt
      541 atgcccagta catgacctta tgggactttc ctacttggca gtacatctac gtattagtca
      601 tcgctattac catggtgatg cggttttggc agtacatcaa tgggcgtgga tagcggtttg
      661 actcacgggg atttccaagt ctccacccca ttgacgtcaa tgggagtttg ttttggcacc
      721 aaaatcaacg ggactttcca aaatgtcgta acaactccgc cccattgacg caaatgggcg
      781 gtaggcgtgt acggtgggag gtctatataa gcagagctct ctggctaact agagaaccca
      841 ctgcttactg gcttatcgaa attaatacga ctcactatag ggagacccaa gcttggtacc
      901 gagctcggat cgatatctgc ggcctagcta gcgcttaagg cctgttaacc ggtatggatg
      961 tatgcgtccg tcttgccctg tggctcctct ggggactcct cctgcaccag ggccagagcc
     1021 tcagccatag tcacagtgag aaggcgacag gaaccagctc gggcgccggt ttaaacgacc
     1081 ctagcaaaga ctcaaaagct caggtgtccg ctgccgaggc tggcattact ggaacatggt
     1141 acaatcagct cgggagcacc tttattgtga ctgctggagc cgatggagcc ctcaccggaa
     1201 catacgaatc tgctgtggga aacgccgaat cacggtacgt cctcactggc cgatacgata
     1261 gtgcccctgc caccgacgga tctgggactg ccctgggatg gactgtcgct tggaaaaaca
     1321 actaccggaa tgctcattct gccacaacat ggagtggaca gtacgtggga ggcgctgagg
     1381 ctagaatcaa tacacagtgg ctgctcacat ctggcacaac cgaggcaaat gcttggaaat
     1441 ccaccctggt gggacatgac acattcacca aagtgaaacc ctccgccgct tcaatcgatg
     1501 ccgccaaaaa agccggagtc aacaacggca atcctctgga tgccgtccag cagctcggac
     1561 cgaaagatga actgtgagcg gccgcataga taactgatcc agtgtgctgg aattaattcg
     1621 ctgtctgcga gggccagctg ttggggtgag tactccctct caaaagcggg catgacttct
     1681 gcgctaagat tgtcagtttc caaaaacgag gaggatttga tattcacctg gcccgcggtg
     1741 atgcctttga gggtggccgc gtccatctgg tcagaaaaga caatcttttt gttgtcaagc
     1801 ttgaggtgtg gcaggcttga gatctggcca tacacttgag tgacaatgac atccactttg
     1861 cctttctctc cacaggtgtc cactcccagg tccaactgca ggtcgagcat gcatctaggg
     1921 cggccaattc cgcccctctc cctccccccc ccctaacgtt actggccgaa gccgcttgga
     1981 ataaggccgg tgtgcgtttg tctatatgtt attttccacc atattgccgt cttttggcaa
     2041 tgtgagggcc cggaaacctg gccctgtctt cttgacgagc attcctaggg gtctttcccc
     2101 tctcgccaaa ggaatgcaag gtctgttgaa tgtcgtgaag gaagcagttc ctctggaagc
     2161 ttcttgaaga caaacaacgt ctgtagcgac cctttgcagg cagcggaacc ccccacctgg
     2221 cgacaggtgc ctctgcggcc aaaagccacg tgtataagat acacctgcaa aggcggcaca
     2281 accccagtgc cacgttgtga gttggatagt tgtggaaaga gtcaaatggc tctcctcaag
     2341 cgtattcaac aaggggctga aggatgccca gaaggtaccc cattgtatgg gatctgatct
     2401 ggggcctcgg tgcacatgct ttacatgtgt ttagtcgagg ttaaaaaaac gtctaggccc
     2461 cccgaaccac ggggacgtgg ttttcctttg aaaaacacga tgataagctt gccacaaccc
     2521 gggaggcgcg ccatgtacag gatgcaactc ctgtcttgca ttgcactaag tcttgcactt
     2581 gtcacgaatt ccgacgagaa gaccactggt tggcgaggtg gacacgttgt tgaaggactg
     2641 gctggggaac ttgaacaact tcgtgcacga ctggagcatc acccacaagg tcaacgtgaa
     2701 ccacctgcag gtatggtgag caagggcgag gagctgttca ccggggtggt gcccatcctg
     2761 gtcgagctgg acggcgacgt aaacggccac aagttcagcg tgtccggcga gggcgagggc
     2821 gatgccacct acggcaagct gaccctgaag ttcatctgca ccaccggcaa gctgcccgtg
     2881 ccctggccca ccctcgtgac caccctgacc tacggcgtgc agtgcttcag ccgctacccc
     2941 gaccacatga agcagcacga cttcttcaag tccgccatgc ccgaaggcta cgtccaggag
     3001 cgcaccatct tcttcaagga cgacggcaac tacaagaccc gcgccgaggt gaagttcgag
     3061 ggcgacaccc tggtgaaccg catcgagctg aagggcatcg acttcaagga ggacggcaac
     3121 atcctggggc acaagctgga gtacaactac aacagccaca acgtctatat catggccgac
     3181 aagcagaaga acggcatcaa ggtgaacttc aagatccgcc acaacatcga ggacggcagc
     3241 gtgcagctcg ccgaccacta ccagcagaac acccccatcg gcgacggccc cgtgctgctg
     3301 cccgacaacc actacctgag cacccagtcc gccctgagca aagaccccaa cgagaagcgc
     3361 gatcacatgg tcctgctgga gttcgtgacc gccgccggga tcactctcgg catggacgag
     3421 ctgtacaagg gccggccaga ctgggtcatc cctcccatca gctgccccga aaatgaaaag
     3481 ggtgaattcc caaagaacct ggttcagatc aaatccaaca gggacaaaga aacaaaggtt
     3541 ttctacagca tcaccggcca aggagctgac aaaccccccg ttggcgtttt catcattgag
     3601 agggagacag gctggctgaa agtgacacag cctctggata gagaagccat tgccaagtac
     3661 atcctctatt ctcatgccgt gtcatcaaat ggggaagcgg tggaggatcc catggagata
     3721 gtgatcacag tgacagatca gaatgacaac aggccagagt ttacccagga ggtgtttgag
     3781 ggatccgttg cagaaggcgc tgttccagga acctccgtga tgaaggtctc agccaccgat
     3841 gcagacgatg acgtcaacac ctacaacgct gccatcgcct acaccatcgt cagccaggat
     3901 cctgagctgc ctcacaaaaa catgttcact gtcaataggg acaccggggt catcagtgtg
     3961 ctcacctctg ggctggaccg agagagttac cctacataca ctctggtggt tcaggctgct
     4021 gaccttcaag gcgaaggctt gagcacaaca gccaaggctg tgatcactgt caaggatatt
     4081 aatgacaacg ctcctgtctt caacccgagc acgtatcagg gtcaagtgcc tgagaatgag
     4141 gtcaatgccc ggatcgccac actcaaagtg accgatgatg atgcccccaa cactccggcg
     4201 tggaaagctg tgtacaccgt agtcaacgat cctgaccagc agttcgttgt tgtcacagac
     4261 cccacgacca atgatggcat tttgaaaaca gccaagggct tggattttga ggccaagcag
     4321 caatacatcc ttcatgtgag agtggagaac gaggaaccct ttgaggggtc tcttgtccct
     4381 tccacagcca ctgtcactgt ggacgtggta gacgtgaatg aagcccccat ctttatgcct
     4441 gcggagagga gagtcgaagt gcccgaagac tttggtgtgg gtcaggaaat cacatcttat
     4501 accgctcgag agccggacac gttcatggat cagaagatca cgtatcggat ttggagggac
     4561 actgccaact ggctggagat taacccagag actggtgcca ttttcacgcg cgctgagatg
     4621 gacagagaag acgctgagca tgtgaagaac agcacatatg tagctctcat catcgccaca
     4681 gatgatggtt cacccattgc cactggcacg ggcactcttc tcctggtcct gttagacgtc
     4741 aatgacaacg ctcccatccc agaacctcga aacatgcagt tctgccagag gaacccacag
     4801 cctcatatca tcaccatctt ggatccagac cttcccccca acacgtcccc ctttactgct
     4861 gagctaaccc atggggccag cgtcaactgg accattgagt ataatgacgc agctcaagaa
     4921 tctctcattt tgcaaccaag aaaggactta gagattggcg aatacaaaat ccatctcaag
     4981 ctcgcggata accagaacaa agaccaggtg accacgttgg acgtccatgt gtgtgactgt
     5041 gaagggacgg tcaacaactg catgaaggcg ggaatcgtgg cagcaggatt gcaagttcct
     5101 gccatcctcg gaatccttgg agggatcctc gccctgctga ttctgatcct gctgctccta
     5161 ctgtttctac ggaggagaac ggtggtcaaa gagcccctgc tgccaccaga tgatgatacc
     5221 cgggacaatg tgtattacta tgatgaagaa ggaggtggag aagaagacca ggactttgat
     5281 ttgagccagc tgcacagggg cctggatgcc cgaccggaag tgactcgaaa tgatgtggct
     5341 cccaccctca tgagcgtgcc ccagtatcgt ccccgtcctg ccaatcctga tgaaattgga
     5401 aacttcatcg atgaaaacct gaaggcagcc gacagcgacc ccacggcacc cccttacgac
     5461 tctctgttgg tgttcgatta cgagggcagt ggttctgaag ccgctagcct gagctcactg
     5521 aactcctctg agtcggatca ggaccaggac tacgattatc tgaacgagtg gggcaaccga
     5581 ttcaagaagc tggcggacat gtacggcggt ggcgaagacg actagggcct cgagggccaa
     5641 ttaattaact ctagataact gatcataatc agccatacca catttgtaga ggttttactt
     5701 gctttaaaaa acctcccaca cctccccctg aacctgaaac ataaaatgaa tgcaattgtt
     5761 gttgttaact tgtttattgc agcttataat ggttacaaat aaagcaatag catcacaaat
     5821 ttcacaaata aagcattttt ttcactgcat tctagttgtg gtttgtccaa actcatcaat
     5881 gtatcttaac gcgtcgagtg cattctagtt gtggtttgtc caaactcatc aatgtatctt
     5941 atcatgtctg tataccgtcg acctctagct agagcttggc gtaatcatgg tcatagctgt
     6001 ttcctgtgtg aaattgttat ccgctcacaa ttccacacaa catacgagcc ggaagcataa
     6061 agtgtaaagc ctggggtgcc taatgagtga gctaactcac attaattgcg ttgcgctcac
     6121 tgcccgcttt ccagtcggga aacctgtcgt gccagctgca ttaatgaatc ggccaacgcg
     6181 cggggagagg cggtttgcgt attgggcgct cttccgcttc ctcgctcact gactcgctgc
     6241 gctcggtcgt tcggctgcgg cgagcggtat cagctcactc aaaggcggta atacggttat
     6301 ccacagaatc aggggataac gcaggaaaga acatgtgagc aaaaggccag caaaaggcca
     6361 ggaaccgtaa aaaggccgcg ttgctggcgt ttttccatag gctccgcccc cctgacgagc
     6421 atcacaaaaa tcgacgctca agtcagaggt ggcgaaaccc gacaggacta taaagatacc
     6481 aggcgtttcc ccctggaagc tccctcgtgc gctctcctgt tccgaccctg ccgcttaccg
     6541 gatacctgtc cgcctttctc ccttcgggaa gcgtggcgct ttctcaatgc tcacgctgta
     6601 ggtatctcag ttcggtgtag gtcgttcgct ccaagctggg ctgtgtgcac gaaccccccg
     6661 ttcagcccga ccgctgcgcc ttatccggta actatcgtct tgagtccaac ccggtaagac
     6721 acgacttatc gccactggca gcagccactg gtaacaggat tagcagagcg aggtatgtag
     6781 gcggtgctac agagttcttg aagtggtggc ctaactacgg ctacactaga aggacagtat
     6841 ttggtatctg cgctctgctg aagccagtta ccttcggaaa aagagttggt agctcttgat
     6901 ccggcaaaca aaccaccgct ggtagcggtg gtttttttgt ttgcaagcag cagattacgc
     6961 gcagaaaaaa aggatctcaa gaagatcctt tgatcttttc tacggggtct gacgctcagt
     7021 ggaacgaaaa ctcacgttaa gggattttgg tcatgagatt atcaaaaagg atcttcacct
     7081 agatcctttt aaattaaaaa tgaagtttta aatcaatcta aagtatatat gagtaaactt
     7141 ggtctgacag ttaccaatgc ttaatcagtg aggcacctat ctcagcgatc tgtctatttc
     7201 gttcatccat agttgcctga ctccccgtcg tgtagataac tacgatacgg gagggcttac
     7261 catctggccc cagtgctgca atgataccgc gagacccacg ctcaccggct ccagatttat
     7321 cagcaataaa ccagccagcc ggaagggccg agcgcagaag tggtcctgca actttatccg
     7381 cctccatcca gtctattaat tgttgccggg aagctagagt aagtagttcg ccagttaata
     7441 gtttgcgcaa cgttgttgcc attgctacag gcatcgtggt gtcacgctcg tcgtttggta
     7501 tggcttcatt cagctccggt tcccaacgat caaggcgagt tacatgatcc cccatgttgt
     7561 gcaaaaaagc ggttagctcc ttcggtcctc cgatcgttgt cagaagtaag ttggccgcag
     7621 tgttatcact catggttatg gcagcactgc ataattctct tactgtcatg ccatccgtaa
     7681 gatgcttttc tgtgactggt gagtactcaa ccaagtcatt ctgagaatag tgtatgcggc
     7741 gaccgagttg ctcttgcccg gcgtcaatac gggataatac cgcgccacat agcagaactt
     7801 taaaagtgct catcattgga aaacgttctt cggggcgaaa actctcaagg atcttaccgc
     7861 tgttgagatc cagttcgatg taacccactc gtgcacccaa ctgatcttca gcatctttta
     7921 ctttcaccag cgtttctggg tgagcaaaaa caggaaggca aaatgccgca aaaaagggaa
     7981 taagggcgac acggaaatgt tgaatactca tactcttcct ttttcaatat tattgaagca
     8041 tttatcaggg ttattgtctc atgagcggat acatatttga atgtatttag aaaaataaac
     8101 aaataggggt tccgcgcaca tttccccgaa aagtgccacc tgacgtc
//
