>Addgene plasmid #65286 | Str-KDEL_SBP-EGFP-Ecadherin | addgene partial sequence | sequence record 115730 | IRES-F 5'-TGGCTCTCCTCAAGCGTATT-3'
ATTGTATGGGATCTGATCTGGGGCCTCGGTGCACATGCTTTACATGTGTTTAGTCGAGGTTAAAAAAACG
TCTAGGCCCCCCGAACCACGGGGACGTGGTTTTCCTTTGAAAAACACGATGATAAGCTTGCCACAACCCG
GGAGGCGCGCCATGTACAGGATGCAACTCCTGTCTTGCATTGCACTAAGTCTTGCACTTGTCACGAATTC
CGACGAGAAGACCACTGGTTGGCGAGGTGGACACGTTGTTGAAGGACTGGCTGGGGAACTTGAACAACTT
CGTGCACGACTGGAGCATCACCCACAAGGTCAACGTGAACCACCTGCAGGTATGGTGAGCAAGGGCGAGG
AGCTGTTCACCGGGGTGGTGCCCATCCTGGTCGAGCTGGACGGCGACGTAAACGGCCACAAGTTCAGCGT
GTCCGGCGAGGGCGAGGGCGATGCCACCTACGGCAAGCTGACCCTGAAGTTCATCTGCACCACCGGCAAG
CTGCCCGTGCCCTGGCCCACCCTCGTGACCACCCTGACCTACGGCGTGCAGTGCTTCAGCCGCTACCCCG
ACCACATGAAGCAGCACGACTTCTTCAAGTCCGCCATGCCCGAAGGCTACGTCCAGGAGCGCACCATCTT
CTTCAAGGACGACGGCAACTACAAGACCCGCGCCGAGGTGAAGTTCGAGGGCGACACCCTGGTGAACCGC
ATCGAGCTGAAGGGCATCGACTTCAAGGAGGACGGCAACATCCTGGGGCACAAGCTGGAGTACAACTACA
ACAGCCACAACGTCTATATCAT
