>Addgene plasmid #65286 | Str-KDEL_SBP-EGFP-Ecadherin | addgene partial sequence | sequence record 115731 | SV40pA-R 5'-GAAATTTGTGATGCTATTGC-3'
TTGCATTCATTTTATGTTTCAGGTTCAGGGGGAGGTGTGGGAGGTTTTTTAAAGCAAGTAAAACCTCTAC
AAATGTGGTATGGCTGATTATGATCAGTTATCTAGAGTTAATTAATTGGCCCTCGAGGCCCTAGTCGTCT
TCGCCACCGCCGTACATGTCCGCCAGCTTCTTGAATCGGTTGCCCCACTCGTTCAGATAATCGTAGTCCT
GGTCCTGATCCGACTCAGAGGAGTTCAGTGAGCTCAGGCTAGCGGCTTCAGAACCACTGCCCTCGTAATC
GAACACCAACAGAGAGTCGTAAGGGGGTGCCGTGGGGTCGCTGTCGGCTGCCTTCAGGTTTTCATCGATG
AAGTTTCCAATTTCATCAGGATTGGCAGGACGGGGACGATACTGGGGCACGCTCATGAGGGTGGGAGCCA
CATCATTTCGAGTCACTTCCGGTCGGGCATCCAGGCCCCTGTGCAGCTGGCTCAAATCAAAGTCCTGGTC
TTCTTCTCCACCTCCTTCTTCATCATAGTAATACACATTGTCCCGGGTATCATCATCTGGTGGCAGCAGG
GGCTCTTTGACCACCGTTCTCCTCCGTAGAAACAGTAGGAGCAGCAGGATCAGAATCAGCAGGGCGAGGA
TCCCTCCAAGGATTCCGAGGATGGCAGGAACTTGCAATCCTGCTGCCACGATTCCCGCCTTCATGCAGTT
GTTGACCGTCCCTTCACAGTCACACACATGGACGTCCAACGTGGT
