>Addgene plasmid #65286 | Str-KDEL_SBP-EGFP-Ecadherin | addgene partial sequence | sequence record 116666 | EGFP-C 5'-CATGGTCCTGCTGGAGTTCGTG-3'
GGGCCGGCCAGACTGGGTCATCCCTCCCATCAGCTGCCCCGAAAATGAAAAGGGTGAATTCCCAAAGAAC
CTGGTTCAGATCAAATCCAACAGGGACAAAGAAACAAAGGTTTTCTACAGCATCACCGGCCAAGGAGCTG
ACAAACCCCCCGTTGGCGTTTTCATCATTGAGAGGGAGACAGGCTGGCTGAAAGTGACACAGCCTCTGGA
TAGAGAAGCCATTGCCAAGTACATCCTCTATTCTCATGCCGTGTCATCAAATGGGGAAGCGGTGGAGGAT
CCCATGGAGATAGTGATCACAGTGACAGATCAGAATGACAACAGGCCAGAGTTTACCCAGGAGGTGTTTG
AGGGATCCGTTGCAGAAGGCGCTGTTCCAGGAACCTCCGTGATGAAGGTCTCAGCCACCGATGCAGACGA
TGACGTCAACACCTACAACGCTGCCATCGCCTACACCATCGTCAGCCAGGATCCTGAGCTGCCTCACAAA
AACATGTTCACTGTCAATAGGGACACCGGGGTCATCAGTGTGCTCACCTCTGGGCTGGACCGAGAGAGTT
ACCCTACATACACTCTGGTGGTTCAGGCTGCTGACCTTCAAGGCGAAGGCTTGAGCACAACAGCCAAGGC
TGTGATCACTGTCAAGGATATTAATGACAACGCTCCTGTCTTCAACCCGAGCACGTATCAGGGTCAAGTG
CCTGAGAATGAGGTCAATGCCCGGATCGCCACACTCAAAGTGACCGATGATGATG
